>Addgene plasmid #63839 | rpoS700-RFP | depositor full sequence | sequence record 106562 | Full Sequence
TAGCGGAGTGTATACTGGCTTACTATGTTGGCACTGATGAGGGTGTCAGTGAAGTGCTTCATGTGGCAGG
AGAAAAAAGGCTGCACCGGTGCGTCAGCAGAATATGTGATACAGGATATATTCCGCTTCCTCGCTCACTG
ACTCGCTACGCTCGGTCGTTCGACTGCGGCGAGCGGAAATGGCTTACGAACGGGGCGGAGATTTCCTGGA
AGATGCCAGGAAGATACTTAACAGGGAAGTGAGAGGGCCGCGGCAAAGCCGTTTTTCCATAGGCTCCGCC
CCCCTGACAAGCATCACGAAATCTGACGCTCAAATCAGTGGTGGCGAAACCCGACAGGACTATAAAGATA
CCAGGCGTTTCCCCCTGGCGGCTCCCTCGTGCGCTCTCCTGTTCCTGCCTTTCGGTTTACCGGTGTCATT
CCGCTGTTATGGCCGCGTTTGTCTCATTCCACGCCTGACACTCAGTTCCGGGTAGGCAGTTCGCTCCAAG
CTGGACTGTATGCACGAACCCCCCGTTCAGTCCGACCGCTGCGCCTTATCCGGTAACTATCGTCTTGAGT
CCAACCCGGAAAGACATGCAAAAGCACCACTGGCAGCAGCCACTGGTAATTGATTTAGAGGAGTTAGTCT
TGAAGTCATGCGCCGGTTAAGGCTAAACTGAAAGGACAAGTTTTGGTGACTGCGCTCCTCCAAGCCAGTT
ACCTCGGTTCAAAGAGTTGGTAGCTCAGAGAACCTTCGAAAAACCGCCCTGCAAGGCGGTTTTTTCGTTT
TCAGAGCAAGAGATTACGCGCAGACCAAAACGATCTCAAGAAGATCATCTTATTAATCAGATAAAATATT
TCTAGGATCATGAGCCCGAAGTGGCGAGCCCGATCTTCCCCATCGGTGATGTCGGCGATATAGGCGCCAG
CAACCGCACCTGTGGCGCCGGTGATGCCGGCCACGATGCGTCCGGCGTAGAGGATCTGCTCATGTTTGAC
AGCTTATCATCGATGCATAATGTGCCTGTCAAATGGACGAAGCAGGGATTCTGCAAACCCTATGCTACTC
CCTCGAGCCGGATCCAATATTCAGGCACCATACGCGCTGAACGTTGGTCAGACCTTGCAGGTGGGTAATG
CTTCCGGTACGCCAATCACTGGCGGAAATGCCATTACCCAGGCCGACGCAGCAGAGCAAGGAGTTGTGAT
CAAGCCTGCACAAAATTCCACCGTTGCTGTTGCGTCGCAACCGACAATTACGTATTCTGAGTCTTCGGGT
GAACAGAGTGCTAACAAAATGTTGCCGAACAACAAGCCAACTGCGACCACGGTCACAGCGCCTGTAACGG
TACCAACAGCAAGCACAACCGAGCCGACTGTCAGCAGTACATCAACCAGTACGCCTATCTCCACCTGGCG
CTGGCCGACTGAGGGCAAAGTGATCGAAACCTTTGGCGCTTCTGAGGGGGGCAACAAGGGGATTGATATC
GCAGGCAGCAAAGGACAGGCAATTATCGCGACCGCAGATGGCCGCGTTGTTTATGCTGGTAACGCGCTGC
GCGGCTACGGTAATCTGATTATCATCAAACATAATGATGATTACCTGAGTGCCTACGCCCATAACGACAC
AATGCTGGTCCGGGAACAACAAGAAGTTAAGGCGGGGCAAAAAATAGCGACCATGGGTAGCACCGGAACC
AGTTCAACACGCTTGCATTTTGAAATTCGTTACAAGGGGAAATCCGTAAACCCGCTGCGTTATTTGCCGC
AGCGATAAATCGGCGGAACCAGGCTTTTGCTTGAATGTTCCGTCAAGGGATCACGGGTAGGAGCCACCTT
ATGAGTCAGAATACGCTGAAAGTTCATGATTTAAATGAAGATGCGGAATTTGATGAGAACGGAGTTGAGG
TTTTTGACGAAAAGGCCTTAGTAGAACAGGAACCCAGTGATAACGATTTGGCCGAAGAGGAACTGTTATC
GCAGGGAGCCACACAGCGTGTGTTGGACGCGACTCAGCTTTACCTTGGTGAGATTGGTTATTCACCACTG
TTAACGGCCGAAGAAGAAGTTTATTTTGCGCGTCGCGCACTGCGTGGAGATGTCGCCTCTCGCCGCCGGA
TGATCGAGAGTAACTTGCGTCTGGTGGTAAAAATTGCCCGCCGTTATGGCAATCGTGGTCTGGCGTTGCT
GGACCTTATCGAAGAGGGCAACCTGGGGCTGATCCGCGCGGTAGAGAAGTTTGACCCGGAACGTGGTTTC
CGCTTCTCAACATACGCAACCTGGTGGATTCGCCAGACGATTGAACGGGCGATTATGAACCAAACCCGTA
CTATTCGTTTGCCGATTCACATCGTAAAGGAGCTGAACGTTTACCTGCGAACCGCACGTGAGTTGTCCCA
TAAGCTGGACCATGAACCAAGTGCGGAAGAGATCGCAGAGCAACTGGATAAGCCAGTTGATGACGTCAGC
CGTATGCTTCGTCTTAACGAGCGCATTACCTCGGTAGACACCCCGCTGGGTGGTGATTCCGAAAAAGCGT
TGCTGGACATCCTGGCCGATGAAAAAGAGAACGGTCCGGAAGATACCACGCAAGATGACGAGAATTCTAA
AAATCTGAGCTCTGAAGACGTTATCAAAGAGTTCATGCGTTTCAAAGTTCGTATGGAAGGTTCCGTTAAC
GGTCACGAGTTCGAAATCGAAGGTGAAGGTGAAGGTCGTCCGTACGAAGGTACCCAGACCGCTAAACTGA
AAGTTACCAAAGGTGGTCCGCTGCCGTTCGCTTGGGACATCCTGTCCCCGCAGTTCCAGTACGGTTCCAA
AGCTTACGTTAAACACCCGGCTGACATCCCGGACTACCTGAAACTGTCCTTCCCGGAAGGTTTCAAATGG
GAACGTGTTATGAACTTCGAAGACGGTGGTGTTGTTACCGTTACCCAGGACTCCTCCCTGCAAGACGGTG
AGTTCATCTACAAAGTTAAACTGCGTGGTACCAACTTCCCGTCCGACGGTCCGGTTATGCAGAAAAAAAC
CATGGGTTGGGAAGCTTCCACCGAACGTATGTACCCGGAAGACGGTGCTCTGAAAGGTGAAATCAAAATG
CGTCTGAAACTGAAAGACGGTGGTCACTACGACGCTGAAGTTAAAACCACCTACATGGCTAAAAAACCGG
TTCAGCTGCCGGGTGCTTACAAAACCGACATCAAACTGGACATCACCTCCCACAACGAAGACTACACCAT
CGTTGAACAGTACGAACGTGCTGAAGGTCGTCACTCCACCGGTGCTTAATAAGGCCGGCCGTGCTAGTGT
AGAAATAGCCGCCAGTTCCGCTGGCGGCATTTTAACTTTCTTTAGTACTAGTATTGACAGCTAGCTCAGT
CCTAGGTACTGTGCTAGCACCCCAATCGACGTCATACTAGAATCGGGTCACGGAGGTACAATAATAATGC
GTAAACTCGAGGAACTTTTCACGGGGGTCGTCCCAATTCTGGTAGAATTAGACGGTGATGTAAACGGGCA
CAAGTTTAGCGTCAGCGGAGAGGGCGAGGGGGACGCCACCTACGGTAAACTTACCCTTAAGTTTATTTGC
ACGACGGGCAAATTACCCGTTCCGTGGCCAACGCTCGTCACTACTTTCGGCTACGGCGTTCAGTGCTTCG
CGAGATATCCGGATCACATGAAGCAGCACGATTTCTTCAAGTCGGCCATGCCAGAGGGTTACGTTCAGGA
GAGAACTATATTTTTCAAGGACGACGGCAATTACAAGACACGCGCCGAAGTCAAGTTCGAAGGCGATACC
CTGGTTAACCGTATCGAGTTAAAAGGTATCGATTTTAAAGAAGACGGAAACATTCTCGGTCACAAACTCG
AATACAACTATAACAGCCATAATGTCTACATTATGGCTGACAAACAGAAGAACGGCATTAAGGTTAACTT
CAAAATTCGCCACAACATCGAAGACGGTAGCGTCCAACTAGCAGACCATTATCAACAAAATACTCCTATC
GGCGACGGCCCAGTCCTTTTACCAGACAACCATTACCTTAGCACACAAAGCGCCCTTAGCAAAGATCCCA
ACGAGAAGCGCGACCACATGGTCCTTCTCGAATTTGTCACAGCGGCAGGGATCACCCACGGCATGGACGA
ACTCTACAAATAATAATTAATTAAAAAAAAAAACCCCGCCCCTGACAGGGCGGGGTTTTTTTTTCTAATA
TGCGGCCGCCATCAAATAAAACGAAAGGCTCAGTCGAAAGACTGGGCCTTTCGTTTTATCTGTTGTTTGT
CGGTGAACGCTCTCCTGAGTAGGACAAATCCGCCGCCCTAGAGCATGCGCGTTCGGCTGCGGCGAGCGGT
ATCAGGCTTGGCTGTTTTGGCGGATGAGAGAAGATTTTCAGCCTGATACAGATTAAATCAGAACGCAGAA
GCGGTCTGATAAAACAGAATTTGCCTGGCGGCAGTAGCGCGGTGGTCCCACCTGACCCCATGCCGAACTC
AGAAGTGAAACGCCGTAGCGCCGATGGTAGTGTGGGGTCTCCCCATGCGAGAGTAGGGAACTGCCAGGCA
TCAAATAAAACGAAAGGCTCAGTCGAAAGACTGGGCCTTTCGTTTTATCTGTTGTTTGTCGGTGAACGCT
CTCCTGAGTAGGACAAATCCGCCGGGAGCGGATTTGAACGTTGCGAAGCAACGGCCCGGAGGGTGGCGGG
CAGGACGCCCGCCATAAACTGCCAGGCATCAAATTAAGCAGAAGGCCATCCTGACGGATGGCCTTTTTGC
GTTTCTACAAACTCTTTTGTTTATTTTTCTAAATACATTCAAATATGTATCCGCTCATGAGACAATAACC
CTGATAAATGCTTCAATAATATTGAAAAAGGAAGACTATGAGTATTCAACATTTCCGTGTCGCCCTTATT
CCCTTTTTTGCGGCATTTTGCCTTCCTGTTTTTGCTCACCCAGAAACGCTGGTGAAAGTAAAAGATGCTG
AAGATCAGTTGGGTGCACGAGTGGGTTACATCGAACTGGATCTCAACAGCGGTAAGATCCTTGAGAGTTT
TCGCCCCGAAGAACGTTTTCCAATGATGAGCACTTTTAAAGTTCTGCTATGTGGCGCGGTATTATCCCGT
GTTGACGCCGGGCAAGAGCAACTCGGTCGCCGCATACACTATTCTCAGAATGACTTGGTTGAGTACTCAC
CAGTCACAGAAAAGCATCTTACGGATGGCATGACAGTAAGAGAATTATGCAGTGCTGCCATAACCATGAG
TGATAACACTGCGGCCAACTTACTTCTGACAACGATCGGAGGACCGAAGGAGCTAACCGCTTTTTTGCAC
AACATGGGGGATCATGTAACTCGCCTTGATCGTTGGGAACCGGAGCTGAATGAAGCCATACCAAACGACG
AGCGTGACACCACGATGCCTGCAGCAATGGCAACAACGTTGCGCAAACTATTAACTGGCGAACTACTTAC
TCTAGCTTCCCGGCAACAATTAATAGACTGGATGGAGGCGGATAAAGTTGCAGGACCACTTCTGCGCTCG
GCCCTTCCGGCTGGCTGGTTTATTGCTGATAAATCTGGAGCCGGTGAGCGTGGGTCTCGCGGTATCATTG
CAGCACTGGGGCCAGATGGTAAGCCCTCCCGTATCGTAGTTATCTACACGACGGGGAGTCAGGCAACTAT
GGATGAACGAAATAGACAGATCGCTGAGATAGGTGCCTCACTGATTAAGCATTGGTAACTGTCAGACCAA
GTTTACTCATATATACTTTAGATTGATT
[125 nt withheld, positions 5769-5893]
C
[141 nt withheld, positions 5895-6035]
CCTTTGACGTTGGAGTCCACGTTCTTTAATAGTGGACTCTTGTTCCAAACTTGAACAACACTCAACCCTA
TCTCGGGCTATTCTTTTGATTTATAAGGGATTTTGCCGATTTCGGCCTATTGGTTAAAAAATGAGCTGAT
TTAACAAAAATTTAACGCGAATTTTAACAAAATATTAACGTTTACAATTTAAAAGGATCTAGGTGAAGAT
CCTTTTTGATAATCTCATGACCAAAATCCCTTAACGTGAGTTTTCGTTCCACTGAGCGTCAGACCCCGTA
GAAAAGATCAAAGGATCTTCTTGAGATCCTTTTTTTCTGCGCGTAATCTGCTGCTTGCAAACAAAAAAAC
CACCGCTACCAGCGGTGGTTTGTTTGCCGGATCAAGAGCTACCAACTCTTTTTCCGAAGGTAACTGGCTT
CAGCAGAGCGCAGATACCAAATACTGTCCTTCTAGTGTAGCCGTAGTTAGGCCACCACTTCAAGAACTCT
GTAGCACCGCCTACATACCTCGCTCTGCTAATCCTGTTACCAGTCAGGCATTTGAGAAGCACACGGTCAC
ACTGCTTCCGGTAGTCAATAAACCGGTAAACCAGCAATAGACATAAGCGGCTATTTAACGACCCTGCCCT
GAACCGACGACCGGGTCGAATTTGCTTTCGAATTTCTGCCATTCATCCGCTTATTATCACTTATTCAGGC
GTAGCACCAGGCGTTTAAGGGCACCAATAACTGCCTTAAAAAAATTACGCCCCGCCCTGCCACTCATCGC
AGTACTGTTGTAATTCATTAAGCATTCTGCCGACATGGAAGCCATCACAGACGGCATGATGAACCTGAAT
CGCCAGCGGCATCAGCACCTTGTCGCCTTGCGTATAATATTTGCCCATGGC
Features (pLannotate 1.2.2; 19 found; start..end, strand, type, name):
      1..22      +  misc_feature   bom (fragment): basis of mobility region from pBR322
    121..176     -  rep_origin     RSF ori (fragment): Plasmids containing the RSF 1030 origin of replication can be propagated in E. coli cells that contain additional plasmids with compatible origins.
    264..809     -  rep_origin     p15A ori: Plasmids containing the medium-copy-number p15A origin of replication can be propagated in E. coli cells that contain a second plasmid with the ColE1 origin.
    848..966     -  CDS            TcR (fragment): tetracycline efflux protein; tet; confers resistance to tetracycline
    976..994     +  promoter       tet promoter (fragment): E. coli promoter for tetracycline efflux protein gene
   1066..1755    +  CDS            nlpD (fragment): NLPD_ECOLI - Experimental evidence at protein level: Swiss-Prot protein existence level 1. Activator of the cell wall hydrolase AmiC. Required for septal murein cleavage and daughter cell separation during cell division. From Escherichia coli (strain K12).
   1821..2582    +  CDS            rpoS (fragment): RPOS_ECOLI - Also known as appR, katF, nur, otsX, sigS. Experimental evidence at protein level: Swiss-Prot protein existence level 1. Protects stationary phase cells from killing induced by endoribonuclease MazF. From Escherichia coli (strain K12).
   2598..3266    +  CDS            mRFP1: mRFP1 is a basic (constitutively fluorescent) red fluorescent protein published in 2002, derived from Discosoma sp.. It is reported to be a somewhat slowly-maturing monomer with low acid sensitivity.
   3344..3368    +  promoter       J23119(SpeI) promoter (fragment): bacterial promoter (Registry of Standard Biological Parts BBa J23119) modified to end with an SpeI site
   3427..4140    +  CDS            hfriFP: hfriFP is a fluorescent protein published in 2013, derived from Herbaspirillum frisingense.
   4213..4299    +  terminator     rrnB T1 terminator: Escherichia coli rrnB; transcription terminator T1 from the E. coli rrnB gene
   4433..4548    +  ncRNA          5S rRNA: Accession: RF00001 - 5S ribosomal RNA
   4552..4638    +  terminator     rrnB T1 terminator: Escherichia coli rrnB; transcription terminator T1 from the E. coli rrnB gene
   4730..4757    +  terminator     rrnB T2 terminator: transcription terminator T2 from the E. coli rrnB gene
   4776..4865    +  promoter       AmpR promoter: bla
   4868..5728    +  CDS            AmpR: β-lactamase; bla; confers resistance to ampicillin, carbenicillin, and related antibiotics
   5770..6225    +  rep_origin     f1 ori (sequence partly withheld): f1 bacteriophage origin of replication; arrow indicates direction of (+) strand synthesis
   6336..6569    +  rep_origin     ori (fragment): high-copy-number ColE1/pMB1/pBR322/pUC origin of replication
   6780..6925    -  CDS            CmR (fragment): chloramphenicol acetyltransferase; cat; confers resistance to chloramphenicol
