[The description below was written by a language model from this plasmid's Addgene catalogue record and pLannotate feature annotations shown in this document.]
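Description:
rpoS700-RFP is a low-copy bacterial expression plasmid built on a p15A backbone and described by its depositor as a bacterial ethanol sensor. It replicates in E. coli from the p15A origin, which is compatible with ColE1-type plasmids, and is selected with ampicillin through a β-lactamase gene driven by its own promoter. The 6.9 kb annotated sequence also contains an f1 phage origin. Short remnants of other backbone parts are present (bom, RSF and ColE1 origin fragments, and partial tetracycline and chloramphenicol resistance genes). These look like cloning leftovers rather than functional elements.

The sensing cassette is a stretch of the E. coli chromosome covering part of nlpD and the adjacent start of rpoS, the stationary-phase and general stress sigma factor. The partial rpoS coding region is translationally fused at its C terminus to mRFP1. Including the upstream nlpD sequence probably preserves native rpoS promoter and leader sequences, so red fluorescence would report the transcriptional and translational control of rpoS, though the record does not name the promoter or explain how ethanol responsiveness arises.

Downstream, a fragment of the constitutive J23119 promoter precedes a second fluorescent protein reading frame. The automated annotation labels this frame hfriFP, but the catalogue entry lists GFPmut3b as part of the insert, so it most likely encodes GFPmut3b. The record does not state its role, although a constitutive green signal could serve as an internal reference for the red one. The rrnB T1 and T2 terminators, with a 5S rRNA segment between them, close the cassette and insulate it from the resistance gene.
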