Addgene plasmid #63839: rpoS700-RFP
Purpose: This plasmid is designed as a bacterial ethanol sensor
Depositing lab: Howard Salis. Depositing organization: Pennsylvania State University.
Backbone
  Vector backbone: P15A
  Vector type: Bacterial Expression
Growth in bacteria
  Bacterial resistance: Ampicillin, 100 μg/mL
  Growth temperature: 37°C
  Growth strain: DH10B
  Copy number: Low Copy
Gene/Insert
  Gene/Insert name: rpoS, mRFP1 and GFPmut3b
  Mutation: Gene is translationally fused to RFP
  Tag / fusion protein: mRFP1 (C terminal on insert)
  Cloning method: Restriction Enzyme; 5′ cloning site unknown (unknown if destroyed); 3′ cloning site unknown (unknown if destroyed)
  Sequencing primers: 5′ RNAde-BB-3 (tacggacgaccttcaccttc)
Terms and licenses: Academic/Nonprofit Terms; Industry Terms: Not Available to Industry
How to cite: rpoS700-RFP was a gift from Howard Salis (Addgene plasmid # 63839 ; http://n2t.net/addgene:63839 ; RRID:Addgene_63839)
