>Addgene plasmid #63839 | rpoS700-RFP | addgene partial sequence | sequence record 107680 | p15A-F 5'-gattacgcgcagaccaaaac-3'
TTTCTAGGATCATGAGCCCGAAGTGGCGAGCCCGATCTTCCCCATCGGTGATGTCGGCGATATAGGCGCC
AGCAACCGCACCTGTGGCGCCGGTGATGCCGGCCACGATGCGTCCGGCGTAGAGGATCTGCTCATGTTTG
ACAGCTTATCATCGATGCATAATGTGCCTGTCAAATGGACGAAGCAGGGATTCTGCAAACCCTATGCTAC
TCCCTCGAGCCGGATCCAATATTCAGGCACCATACGCGCTGAACGTTGGTCAGACCTTGCAGGTGGGTAA
TGCTTCCGGTACGCCAATCACTGGCGGAAATGCCATTACCCAGGCCGACGCAGCAGAGCAAGGAGTTGTG
ATCAAGCCTGCACAAAATTCCACCGTTGCTGTTGCGTCGCAACCGACAATTACGTATTCTGAGTCTTCGG
GTGAACAGAGTGCTAACAAAATGTTGCCGAACAACAAGCCAACTGCGACCACGGTCACAGCGCCTGTAAC
GGTACCAACAGCAAGCACAACCGAGCCGACTGTCAGCAGTACATCAACCAGTACGCCTATCTCCACCTGG
CGCTGGCCGACTGAGGGCAAAGTGATCGAAACCTTTGGCGCTTCTGAGGGGGGCAACAAGGGGATTGATA
TCGCAGGCAGCAAAGGACAGGCAATTATCGCGACCGCAGATGGCCGCGTTGTTTATGCTGGTAACGCGCT
GCGCGGCTACGGTAATCTGATTATCATCAAACATAATGATGATTACCTGAGTGCCTACG
