>Addgene plasmid #63839 | rpoS700-RFP | addgene partial sequence | sequence record 107765 | jkRFP-R 5'-gctttggaaccgtactggaa-3'
CTTTCAGTTTAGCGGTCTGGGTACCTTCGTACGGACGACCTTCACCTTCACCTTCGATTTCGAACTCGTG
ACCGTTAACGGAACCTTCCATACGAACTTTGAAACGCATGAACTCTTTGATAACGTCTTCAGAGCTCAGA
TTTTTAGAATTCTCGTCATCTTGCGTGGTATCTTCCGGACCGTTCTCTTTTTCATCGGCCAGGATGTCCA
GCAACGCTTTTTCGGAATCACCACCCAGCGGGGTGTCTACCGAGGTAATGCGCTCGTTAAGACGAAGCAT
ACGGCTGACGTCATCAACTGGCTTATCCAGTTGCTCTGCGATCTCTTCCGCACTTGGTTCATGGTCCAGC
TTATGGGACAACTCACGTGCGGTTCGCAGGTAAACGTTCAGCTCCTTTACGATGTGAATCGGCAAACGAA
TAGTACGGGTTTGGTTCATAATCGCCCGTTCAATCGTCTGGCGAATCCACCAGGTTGCGTATGTTGAGAA
GCGGAAACCACGTTCCGGGTCAAACTTCTCTACCGCGCGGATCAGCCCCAGGTTGCCCTCTTCGATAAGG
TCCAGCAACGCCAGACCACGATTGCCATAACGGCGGGCAATTTTTACCACCAGACGCAAGTTACTCTCGA
TCATCCGGCGGCGAGAGGCGACATCTCCACGCAGTGCGCGACGCGCAAAATAAACTTCTTCTTCGGCCGT
TAACAGTGGTGAATAACCAATCTCACCAAGGTAAAGCTGAGTCGCGTCCAACACACGCTGTGTGGCT
