>Addgene plasmid #63839 | rpoS700-RFP | addgene partial sequence | sequence record 108520 | jkRFP-F 5'-tggtcactacgacgctgaag-3'
GACATCAAACTGGACATCACCTCCCACAACGAAGACTACACCATCGTTGAACAGTACGAACGTGCTGAAG
GTCGTCACTCCACCGGTGCTTAATAAGGCCGGCCGTGCTAGTGTAGAAATAGCCGCCAGTTCCGCTGGCG
GCATTTTAACTTTCTTTAGTACTAGTATTGACAGCTAGCTCAGTCCTAGGTACTGTGCTAGCACCCCAAT
CGACGTCATACTAGAATCGGGTCACGGAGGTACAATAATAATGCGTAAACTCGAGGAACTTTTCACGGGG
GTCGTCCCAATTCTGGTAGAATTAGACGGTGATGTAAACGGGCACAAGTTTAGCGTCAGCGGAGAGGGCG
AGGGGGACGCCACCTACGGTAAACTTACCCTTAAGTTTATTTGCACGACGGGCAAATTACCCGTTCCGTG
GCCAACGCTCGTCACTACTTTCGGCTACGGCGTTCAGTGCTTCGCGAGATATCCGGATCACATGAAGCAG
CACGATTTCTTCAAGTCGGCCATGCCAGAGGGTTACGTTCAGGAGAGAACTATATTTTTCAAGGACGACG
GCAATTACAAGACACGCGCCGAAGTCAAGTTCGAAGGCGATACCCTGGTTAACCGTATCGAGTTAAAAGG
TATCGATTTTAAAGAAGACGGAAACATTCTCGGTCACAAACTCGAATACAACTATAACAGCCATAATGTC
TACATTATGGCTGAC
